>Addgene plasmid #146039 | pAc5.1B-lambdaN-HA-DmTral-FDF-ADA_C | addgene full sequence | sequence record 333963 | Addgene NGS Result
CACGAGGCCCTTTCGTCTTCAAGAATTAATTCTATATTCTAAAAACACAAATGATACTTCTAAAAAAAAA
TCATGAATGGCATCAACTCTGAATCAAATCTTTGCAGATGCACCTACTTCTCATTTCCACTGTCACATCA
TTTTTCCAGATCTCGCTGCCTGTTATGTGGCCCACAAACCAAGACACGTTTTATGGCCATTAAAGCTGGC
TGATCGTCGCCAAACACCAAATACATAATGAATATGTACACATTCGAGAAAGAAGCGATCAAAGAAGCGT
CTTCGGGCGGAGTAGGAGAATGCGGAGGAGAAGGAGAACGAGCTGATCTAGTATCTCTCCACAATCCAAT
GCCAACTGACCAACTGGCCATATTCGGAGCAATTTGAAGCCAATTTCCATCGCCTGGCGATCGCTCCATT
CTTGGCTATATGTTTTTCACCGTTACCCGGGGCCATTTTCAAAGACTCGTCGGCAAGATAAGATTGTGTC
ACTCGCTGTCTCTCTTCATTTGTCGAAGAATGCTGAGGAATTTCGCGATGACGTCGGCGAGTATTTTGAA
GAATGAGAATAATTTGTATTTATACGAAAATCAGTTAGTGGAATTTTCTACAAAAACATGTTATCTATAG
ATAATTTTGTTGCAAAATATGTTGACTATGACAAAGATTGTATGTATATACCTTTAATGTATTCTCATTT
TCTTATGTATTTATAATGGCAATGATGATACTGATGATATTTTAAGATGATGCCAGACCAAAAGGCTTGA
ATTTCTGCGTCTTTTGCCGAACGCAGTGCATGTGCAATTGTTGTTTTTTGGAATATTCAATTTTCGGACT
GTCCGCTTTGATTTCAGTTTCTTGGCTTATTCAAAAAGCAAAGTAAAGCCAAAAAAGCGAGATGGCAATA
CCAAATGCGGCAAAACGGTAGTGGAAGGAAAGGGGTGCGGGGCAGCGGAAGGAAGGGTGGGGCGGGGCGT
GGCGGGGTCTGTGGCTGGGCGCGACGTCACCGACGTTGGAGCCACTCCTTTGACCATGTGTGCGTGTGTG
TATTATTCGTGTCTCGCCACTCGCCGGTTGTTTTTTTCTTTTTATGCTGCGCTCTCTCTAGCGCCATCTC
GCTTACGCATGCTCAACGCACCGCATGTTGCCGTTTCCTTTTATGCGTCATTTTGGCTCGAAATAGGCAA
TTATTTAAACAAAGATTAGTCAACGAAAACGCTAAAATAAATAAGTCTACAATATGGTTACTTATTGCCA
TGTGTGTGCAGCCAACGATAGCAACAAAAGCAACAACACAGGTGGCTTTCCCTCTTTCACTTTTTGTTTG
CAAGCCGCGTGCGAGCAAGACGGCACGACCGGCAAACGCAATTACGCTGACAAAGAGCAGACGAAGTTTT
GGCGAAAAACATCAAGGCGCCTGATACGAATGCATTTGCAATAACAATTGCGATATTTAATATTGTTTAT
GAAGCTGTTTGACTTCAAAACACACAAAAAAAAAAATAAAACAAATTATTTGAAAGAGAATTAGGAATCG
GACGCTTATCGTTAGGGTAACAACAAGAAATGCTTACTGAGTCACAGCCTCTGGAAAACTGCCGCAAGCC
AGAGAGAGAGAGAAAAAGAGGGAGAGCAGCTTAGACCGCATGTGCTTGTGTGTGAGGCGTCTCTCTCTTC
GTCTCTGTTGCGCAAACGCATAGACTGCACTGAAAAAATCGATTACCTATTTTTTATGAATGAATATTTG
CACTATTACTATTCAAAACTATTAAGATAGCAATCACATTCAATAGCCAAATACTATACCACCTGAGCGA
TGCAACGAAATGATCAATTTGAGCAAAAATGCTGCATATTTAGGACGGCATCATTATAGAAATGCTTCTT
GCTGTGTACTTTTCTCTCGTCTGGCAGCTGTTTCGCCGTTATTGTTAAAACCGGCTTAAGTTAGGTGTGT
TTTCTACGACTAGTGAATGCCCTACTAGAAGATGTGTGTTGCACAAAATGTCCCTGGAATAACCAATTTG
AAGTGCAGATAGCAGTAAACGTAAGCTAATATGAATATTATTTAACTGTAATGTTTTAATATCGCTGGAC
ATTACTAATAAACCCACTATAAACACATGTACATATGTATGTTTTGGCATACAATGAGTAGTTGGGGAAA
AAATGTGTAAAAGCACCGTGACCATCACAGCATAAAGATAACCAGCTGAAGTATCGAATATGAGTAACCC
CCAAATTGAATCACATGCCGCAACTGATAGGACCCATGGAAGTACACTCTTCATGGCGATATACAAGACA
CACACAAGCACGAACACCCAGTTGCGGAGGAAATTCTCCGTAAATGAAAACCCAATCGGCGAACAATTCA
TACCCATATATGGTAAAAGTTTTGAACGCGACTTGAGAGCGGAGAGCATTGCGGCTGATAAGGTTTTAGC
GCTAAGCGGGCTTTATAAAACGGGCTGCGGGACCAGTTTTCATATCACTACCGTTTGAGTTCTTGTGCTG
TGTGGATACTCCTCCCGACACAAAGCCGCTCCATCAGCCAGCAGTCGTCTAATCCAGAGACCCCGGATCG
GGGTACCAACATGGACGCACAAACACGACGACGTGAGCGTCGCGCTGAGAAACAAGCTCAATGGAAAGCT
GCAAACGGTGGATCTCCTCCACATATGGCTTACCCATACGATGTTCCAGATTACGCTCCTCCAAGCTTGA
TGAGCGGGGGATTACCGGAGTTGGGCTCCAAAATCAGCCTCATTTCCAAGGCGGACATTCGATACGAGGG
CCGCCTGTACACGGTGGATCCGCAGGAGTGCACCATTGCGCTCTCGAGTGTGCGATCCTTCGGTACAGAA
GATCGGGACACCCAGTTCCAGATAGCGCCGCAATCGCAGATCTACGACTACATCCTCTTCCGTGGCTCGG
ACATCAAGGACATTCGCGTTGTCAACAACCACACGCTGCCGCACCACAATGACCCGGCGATCATGCAGGC
GCAGCTCCAGAACGGACCGCCCCAGATGCCGCAGCACTTCCCCATGCCCAGCGGGATGAGCGGTCCGCCG
CAGCAGCAACAGGTGCCGTCGCAGCAACCGCCCCAGATGCCAAGCGGTGGAGGCAGTGGTGGTGCTGGTG
GAGCAGGAGCTCCTGGCGGCGGCGGACCCGGCTACGGCAATGGCAATCCGTTCGGCAACCTCGGCGGTCC
CAATCTGGCCAACATGGTGGGCAATGCGGGCGGATCGCTTGCACCCGGTTCCGGTGCTCCGGGCAGCGGA
CCCTTCATGCACATCGGTGGCAATCAGCAGCAACCGAAGCCCCAGCAGCAGAAACAGCCAAACATGCTGG
CCGGTGCCTCGCGATCGACGACGCCCATTAGCCTGATTGTGAGTCCCACGGCGGAGCTGACTCAGCAGCA
GCAGCTGCACCAGCAACAGAACGCTGGCCAGGGTGGCAACGGACGCGATGCAGGACATAAGCGCCAGAAC
CACCAGCAGCAACAGAATCAGCAGCATCAGCAACGTGGCGGACCCAGCCACAACAATATGCAGCATCAGC
AGCAACGAGGCGGCGGCAGTGGAACGGACTTCTATAACCAGCAGCGGGATCGTCGGGACTCCGGACGTCA
AATGGACAACAACTATAGCAACAACTACAACAACAATAATAATAATCAGCGCAATCGCGGCGGCGGCAAC
GGAATGCAACAGCAGCAGCGAGGAGGAAACGGCGGCAGCGGCGGCGGCGGTGGAAACGGAGGTGGAAACA
ACCCGGCCTGGAACATGCATCGCGGCAACCAGAACTCGAACAACATGATGAACATGCGCAACCGCGGCAT
GGGATCCCGCGGCCCCATGCGACCCAATCAGGGCTATCGTCCGCAGTCGGCCAATAATCAGAACAAGCCG
CGGAACAAGATCAAGTTCGAGGGCGACGCGGATGCGGAGCAGGCAAACAACAAGTTCGAGGAACTGCGCT
CCCAACTGGCCAAGCTCAAGGTGGCCGAGGATGGTGCACCCAAGCCAGCCACCAATGCAACGGCCGCCAC
TGCAACTGCAACCAATGAGCAGGTGGGTGAGAAGGTTGAAGGCGTTCACACACTGAATGGCGAGACCGAC
AAGAAGGATGATTCTGGCAACGAGACCGGCGCTGGGGAGCACGAGCCTGAGGGGGATGATGTTGCTGTGT
GCTACGACAAGACCAAATCGTTCTTCGACAACATCTCGTGCGAGGCTGCCCAGGATCGCAGCAGGAACAA
GAAGAACGATTGGCGCCAGGAGCGCAAGTTGAACACGGAGACCTTCGGAGTGTCCTCCACACGACGTGGC
AGTTACCGCGGACGCAACCAATACTACAACAATAATGGCAACGGCGGCATTAACTCGGGATATGGAGGAG
CGCCAGGCTACAACAGGAACAATTATCGCATGGGTGGCGGCGGCGGAAACTTCCGAAACAGGAGCAACAA
TCGCAACAACGGCGGCGGTCGTGGCGGAAACGGAATGCCAAACATCACCAATGGCAACACGGTTGCTGCG
CTGAAGGCGGCCAACAATGCTGCTGGCCACGGATCCAATGCCACGGACTCCAGTGCACCAAATGCCACAA
CCGCGACGACAAAGTCGACGTCCCTCTTGCCAGAGCAGACGCAACAGGTGGCGGCAGTTTCACAATAGGC
GGCCGCTCGAGTCTAGAGGGCCCGCGGTTCGAAGGTAAGCCTATCCCTAACCCTCTCCTCGGTCTCGATT
CTACGCGTACCGGTCATCATCACCATCACCATTGAGTTTAAACCCGCTGATCAGCCTCGACTGTGCCTTC
TAAGGCCTGAGCTCGCTGATCAGCCTCGATCGAGGATCCAGACATGATAAGATACATTGATGAGTTTGGA
CAAACCACAACTAGAATGCAGTGAAAAAAATGCTTTATTTGTGAAATTTGTGATGCTATTGCTTTATTTG
TAACCATTATAAGCTGCAATAAACAAGTTAACAACAACAATTGCATTCATTTTATGTTTCAGGTTCAGGG
GGAGGTGTGGGAGGTTTTTTAAAGCAAGTAAAACCTCTACAAATGTGGTATGGCTGATTATGATCAGTCG
ACCGATGCCCTTGAGAGCCTTCAACCCAGTCAGCTCCTTCCGGTGGGCGCGGGGCATGACTATCGTCGCC
GCACTTATGACTGTCTTCTTTATCATGCAACTCGTAGGACAGGTGCCGGCAGCGCTCTGGGTCATTTTCG
GCGAGGACCGCTTTCGCTGGAGCGCGACGATGATCGGCCTGTCGCTTGCGGTATTCGGAATCTTGCACGC
CCTCGCTCAAGCCTTCGTCACTGGTCCCGCCACCAAACGTTTCGGCGAGAAGCAGGCCATTATCGCCGGC
ATGGCGGCCGACGCGCTGGGCTACGTCTTGCTGGCGTTCGCGACGCGAGGCTGGATGGCCTTCCCCATTA
TGATTCTTCTCGCTTCCGGCGGCATCGGGATGCCCGCGTTGCAGGCCATGCTGTCCAGGCAGGTAGATGA
CGACCATCAGGGACAGCTTCAAGGCCAGCAAAAGGCCAGGAACCGTAAAAAGGCCGCGTTGCTGGCGTTT
TTCCATAGGCTCCGCCCCCCTGACGAGCATCACAAAAATCGACGCTCAAGTCAGAGGTGGCGAAACCCGA
CAGGACTATAAAGATACCAGGCGTTTCCCCCTGGAAGCTCCCTCGTGCGCTCTCCTGTTCCGACCCTGCC
GCTTACCGGATACCTGTCCGCCTTTCTCCCTTCGGGAAGCGTGGCGCTTTCTCATAGCTCACGCTGTAGG
TATCTCAGTTCGGTGTAGGTCGTTCGCTCCAAGCTGGGCTGTGTGCACGAACCCCCCGTTCAGCCCGACC
GCTGCGCCTTATCCGGTAACTATCGTCTTGAGTCCAACCCGGTAAGACACGACTTATCGCCACTGGCAGC
AGCCACTGGTAACAGGATTAGCAGAGCGAGGTATGTAGGCGGTGCTACAGAGTTCTTGAAGTGGTGGCCT
AACTACGGCTACACTAGAAGGACAGTATTTGGTATCTGCGCTCTGCTGAAGCCAGTTACCTTCGGAAAAA
GAGTTGGTAGCTCTTGATCCGGCAAACAAACCACCGCTGGTAGCGGTGGTTTTTTTGTTTGCAAGCAGCA
GATTACGCGCAGAAAAAAAGGATCTCAAGAAGATCCTTTGATCTTTTCTACGGGGTCTGACGCTCAGTGG
AACGAAAACTCACGTTAAGGGATTTTGGTCATGAGATTATCAAAAAGGATCTTCACCTAGATCCTTTTAA
ATTAAAAATGAAGTTTTAAATCAATCTAAAGTATATATGAGTAAACTTGGTCTGACAGTTACCAATGCTT
AATCAGTGAGGCACCTATCTCAGCGATCTGTCTATTTCGTTCATCCATAGTTGCCTGACTCCCCGTCGTG
TAGATAACTACGATACGGGAGGGCTTACCATCTGGCCCCAGTGCTGCAATGATACCGCGAGACCCACGCT
CACCGGCTCCAGATTTATCAGCAATAAACCAGCCAGCCGGAAGGGCCGAGCGCAGAAGTGGTCCTGCAAC
TTTATCCGCCTCCATCCAGTCTATTAATTGTTGCCGGGAAGCTAGAGTAAGTAGTTCGCCAGTTAATAGT
TTGCGCAACGTTGTTGCCATTGCTGCAGGCATCGTGGTGTCACGCTCGTCGTTTGGTATGGCTTCATTCA
GCTCCGGTTCCCAACGATCAAGGCGAGTTACATGATCCCCCATGTTGTGCAAAAAAGCGGTTAGCTCCTT
CGGTCCTCCGATCGTTGTCAGAAGTAAGTTGGCCGCAGTGTTATCACTCATGGTTATGGCAGCACTGCAT
AATTCTCTTACTGTCATGCCATCCGTAAGATGCTTTTCTGTGACTGGTGAGTACTCAACCAAGTCATTCT
GAGAATAGTGTATGCGGCGACCGAGTTGCTCTTGCCCGGCGTCAACACGGGATAATACCGCGCCACATAG
CAGAACTTTAAAAGTGCTCATCATTGGAAAACGTTCTTCGGGGCGAAAACTCTCAAGGATCTTACCGCTG
TTGAGATCCAGTTCGATGTAACCCACTCGTGCACCCAACTGATCTTCAGCATCTTTTACTTTCACCAGCG
TTTCTGGGTGAGCAAAAACAGGAAGGCAAAATGCCGCAAAAAAGGGAATAAGGGCGACACGGAAATGTTG
AATACTCATACTCTTCCTTTTTCAATATTATTGAAGCATTTATCAGGGTTATTGTCTCATGAGCGGATAC
ATATTTGAATGTATTTAGAAAAATAAACAAATAGGGGTTCCGCGCACATTTCCCCGAAAAGTGCCACCTG
ACGTCTAAGAAACCATTATTATCATGACATTAACCTATAAAAATAGGCGTAT
Features (pLannotate 1.2.2; 12 found; start..end, strand, type, name):
     72..2581    +  promoter       Ac5 promoter: Drosophila melanogaster actin 5C promoter
   2601..2666    +  CDS            N (fragment): REGN_LAMBD - Experimental evidence at protein level: Swiss-Prot protein existence level 1. Plays a role as a transcriptional antitermination factor that allows the virus to initiate its lytic phase. Activates expression of the delayed viral early genes by modifying host RNA polymerase (RNAP) into a form that is resistant to termination signals. This antitermination function requires the host NusA protein which serves to stabilize the interaction between antitermination protein N and host RNA polymerase. From Escherichia phage lambda (Bacteriophage lambda).
   2691..2717    +  CDS            3xHA (fragment): three tandem HA epitope tags
   2730..3017    +  CDS            lsm14b-b (fragment): L14BB_XENLA - Also known as lsm14b, rap42 From Xenopus laevis (African clawed frog).
   3858..4385    +  CDS            lsm14b-b (fragment): L14BB_XENLA - Also known as lsm14b, rap42 From Xenopus laevis (African clawed frog).
   4724..4765    +  CDS            V5 tag: epitope tag from simian virus 5
   4865..4999    -  polyA_signal   SV40 poly(A) signal: SV40 polyadenylation signal
   5022..5106    -  CDS            large T antigen (fragment): large T antigen from SV40 (simian virus 40)
   5107..5554    +  CDS            TcR (fragment): tetracycline efflux protein; tet; confers resistance to tetracycline
   5600..6188    -  rep_origin     ori: high-copy-number ColE1/pMB1/pBR322/pUC origin of replication
   6359..7219    -  CDS            AmpR: β-lactamase; bla; confers resistance to ampicillin, carbenicillin, and related antibiotics
   7220..7324    -  promoter       AmpR promoter: bla
