[The description below was written by a language model from this plasmid's Addgene catalogue record and pLannotate feature annotations shown in this document.]
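Description:
pAc5.1B-lambdaN-HA-DmTral-FDF-ADA_C is a 7.4 kb insect expression plasmid for producing a mutant form of the Drosophila melanogaster P-body protein Trailer Hitch (Tral, also called LSm15) in fly cells. The catalogue lists the backbone as unknown, although the name and feature layout point to a pAc5.1-type vector. In bacteria it is maintained through a ColE1/pUC-type origin and selected with ampicillin via the β-lactamase gene and its own promoter. The record lists it as low copy despite the origin annotation. A tetracycline-resistance fragment and an SV40 large T fragment are also annotated; both are partial and appear to be backbone remnants.

Expression is driven by the Drosophila actin 5C promoter, a strong constitutive promoter in insect cells. The open reading frame begins with a short fragment of the bacteriophage lambda N protein, followed by an HA epitope and then the Tral coding sequence. The annotation tool detected Tral only as two regions of homology to Xenopus LSm14B, a related family member. A V5 tag is annotated downstream of the insert, but the record does not say whether it is in frame and translated. An SV40 polyadenylation signal follows.

The lambda N peptide binds boxB RNA hairpins, so such fusions are typically used to tether a protein to a boxB-containing reporter mRNA, while HA allows detection or immunoprecipitation. The record itself states only insect expression as the purpose. The insert carries an FDF-to-ADA substitution at residues 407–409. Given the associated study on mutually exclusive binding of EDC3 and Tral to DDX6/Me31B, this mutation is presumably meant to disrupt that interaction. The insert also has four further amino-acid changes (Q279H, E485G, K512R, A605V) and three silent changes relative to the reference sequence.
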