Addgene plasmid #146039: pAc5.1B-lambdaN-HA-DmTral-FDF-ADA_C
Purpose: Insect Expression of DmTral-FDF-ADA
Depositing lab: Elisa Izaurralde. Depositing organization: Max Planck Institute for Developmental Biology. Publication: Structural basis for the mutually exclusive anchoring of P body components EDC3 and Tral to the DEAD box protein DDX6/Me31B. Tritschler F, Braun JE, Eulalio A, Truffault V, Izaurralde E, Weichenrieder O. Mol Cell. 2009 Mar 13. 33(5):661-8. 10.1016/j.molcel.2009.02.014 PubMed 19285948.
Backbone
  Vector backbone: Unknown
  Vector type: Insect Expression
Growth in bacteria
  Bacterial resistance: Ampicillin, 100 μg/mL
  Growth temperature: 37°C
  Growth strain: DH5alpha
  Copy number: Low Copy
Gene/Insert
  Gene/Insert name: DmTral-FDF-ADA (alt names: Trailer Hitch; Dm LSm27)
  Species: D. melanogaster (fly)
  Mutation: FDF to ADA (407-409) mutation. Additionally, three silent mutations A198C, A387G, A1437G and 4 mutations Q279H, E485G, K512R and A605V compared to the sequence given by: NCBI:NM_140328.4 or UniProt Q9VTZ0.
  Entrez Gene: tral (a.k.a. Dmel_CG10686, BEST:GH08269, CG10686, DmLSm15, Dmel\CG10686, LSm15, Lsm15, Scd6p, TRAL, Tral, anon-EST:Posey139, anon-WO0172774.89, anon-WO02059370.24, p67, p70)
  Cloning method: Unknown
Terms and licenses: Academic/Nonprofit Terms; Industry Terms: Not Available to Industry
Depositor comments: Plasmids from this collection were made available to the research community and donated after the lab closed. Please note that the sequence provided by the depositing laboratory may be theoretical/predicted or based on Sanger sequencing results. There may be discrepancies between sequencing results obtained by Addgene and the depositor sequence. If an Addgene verified sequence is not available, please contact before placing your order to request that our lab fully sequence the plasmid.
How to cite: pAc5.1B-lambdaN-HA-DmTral-FDF-ADA_C was a gift from Elisa Izaurralde (Addgene plasmid # 146039 ; http://n2t.net/addgene:146039 ; RRID:Addgene_146039)
